Addgene plasmid #195971: 612 p3E-2A-mCherryCAAXpA
Purpose: Gateway p3E 2A fluorophore
Depositing lab: Kristen Kwan & Christian Mosimann. Depositing organization: University of Utah. Publication: Next-generation plasmids for transgenesis in zebrafish and beyond. Kemmler CL, Moran HR, Murray BF, Scoresby A, Klem JR, Eckert RL, Lepovsky E, Bertho S, Nieuwenhuize S, Burger S, D'Agati G, Betz C, Puller AC, Felker A, Ditrychova K, Botschi S, Affolter M, Rohner N, Lovely CB, Kwan KM, Burger A, Mosimann C. Development. 2023 Mar 28:dev.201531. doi: 10.1242/dev.201531. PubMed 36975217.
Backbone
  Vector backbone: p3E
  Vector type: Other
Growth in bacteria
  Bacterial resistance: Kanamycin, 50 μg/mL
  Growth temperature: 37°C
  Growth strain: DH5alpha
  Copy number: High Copy
Gene/Insert
  Gene/Insert name: 2A-mCherry-CAAX (membrane)
  Species: Other
  Cloning method: Restriction Enzyme; 5′ cloning site Unknown (unknown if destroyed)
Terms and licenses: Academic/Nonprofit Terms; Industry Terms: Not Available to Industry
Depositor comments: Please visit https://www.biorxiv.org/content/10.1101/2022.12.13.520107v1.article-info for bioRxiv preprint.
How to cite: 612 p3E-2A-mCherryCAAXpA was a gift from Kristen Kwan & Christian Mosimann (Addgene plasmid # 195971 ; http://n2t.net/addgene:195971 ; RRID:Addgene_195971)
