[The description below was written by a language model from this plasmid's Addgene catalogue record and pLannotate feature annotations shown in this document.]
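Description:
612 p3E-2A-mCherryCAAXpA is a 3.7 kb Gateway 3′ entry clone (p3E backbone) from a plasmid toolkit for transgenesis in zebrafish and other models. It is not an expression vector in its own right. Instead, it supplies the 3′ module in multisite Gateway assembly, where LR recombination joins it with a promoter-bearing 5′ entry clone and a middle entry clone carrying a coding sequence in a destination vector. It is maintained in E. coli as a high-copy plasmid through a ColE1/pUC-type origin and is selected with kanamycin via an aph(3′)-Ia resistance gene. The backbone also carries rrnB T1 and T2 terminators, a T7 promoter, and small lacI and lacZα remnants typical of Gateway donor-derived vectors.

The payload lies between the Gateway recombination sites, annotated as attR2 on one side and an attB3 core overlapping an attL-type fragment on the other, which is consistent with the attR2/attL3 flanks of a 3′ entry clone. It consists of a porcine teschovirus P2A peptide followed directly by mCherry, then a short C-terminal H-Ras fragment that provides the CAAX prenylation motif, and an SV40 polyadenylation signal. No promoter drives this cassette within the plasmid. When it is recombined in frame behind a stop-less open reading frame from the middle entry clone, ribosomal skipping at the P2A yields the protein of interest and a separate membrane-targeted red fluorescent protein from a single transcript. Expressing cells are thereby marked and their outlines highlighted without fusing the fluorophore to the protein of interest. The cloning sites used to build the insert are not recorded.
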