Features (pLannotate 1.2.2; 15 found; start..end, strand, type, name):
     88..211     -  protein_bind   attR2: mutant version of attR; recombination site for the Gateway® LR reaction LR Clonase™
    223..279     +  CDS            P2A: 2A peptide from porcine teschovirus-1 polyprotein Eukaryotic ribosomes fail to insert a peptide bond between the Gly and Pro residues, yielding separate polypeptides.
    280..987     +  CDS            mCherry: mCherry is a basic (constitutively fluorescent) red fluorescent protein published in 2004, derived from Discosoma sp.. It is reported to be a very rapidly-maturing monomer with low acid sensitivity.
    987..1050    +  CDS            H-Ras (fragment): human small GTPase proto-oncoprotein
   1066..1083    -  promoter       T7 promoter (fragment): promoter for bacteriophage T7 RNA polymerase
   1088..1222    -  polyA_signal   SV40 poly(A) signal: SV40 polyadenylation signal
   1285..1305    -  protein_bind   attB3: mutant version of attB; core recombination site for the Gateway® BP reaction BP Clonase™
   1296..1381    -  protein_bind   attL1 (fragment): mutant version of attL; recombination site for the Gateway® LR reaction LR Clonase™
   1418..1436    -  promoter       T7 promoter: promoter for bacteriophage T7 RNA polymerase
   1570..2379    +  CDS            KanR: aminoglycoside phosphotransferase; aph(3')-Ia; confers resistance to kanamycin in bacteria or G418 (Geneticin®) in eukaryotes
   2526..3114    +  rep_origin     ori: high-copy-number ColE1/pMB1/pBR322/pUC origin of replication
   3297..3389    +  CDS            lacI (fragment): lac repressor; lacI; The lac repressor binds to the lac operator to inhibit transcription in E. coli. This inhibition can be relieved by adding lactose or isopropyl-β-D-thiogalactopyranoside (IPTG).
   3444..3471    -  terminator     rrnB T2 terminator: transcription terminator T2 from the E. coli rrnB gene
   3603..3646    +  terminator     rrnB T1 terminator: Escherichia coli rrnB; transcription terminator T1 from the E. coli rrnB gene
   3693..17      -  CDS            lacZα (fragment) (across the origin): LacZα fragment of β-galactosidase; lacZ fragment
>Addgene plasmid #195971 | 612 p3E-2A-mCherryCAAXpA | addgene full sequence | sequence record 385110 | Addgene NGS Result
GTAAAACGACGGCCAGTCTTAAGCTCGGGCCCTGCAGCTCTAGAGCTCGAATTCTACAGGTCACTAATAC
CATCTAAGTAGTTGGTTCATAGTGACTGCATATGTTGTGTTTTACAGTATTATGTAGTCTGTTTTTTATG
CAAAATCTAATTTAATATATTGATATTTATATCATTTTACGTTTCTCGTTCAACTTTCTTGTACAAAGTG
GGGGGATCCGGAGCCACGAACTTCTCTCTGTTAAAGCAAGCAGGAGACGTGGAAGAAAACCCCGGTCCTA
TGGTGAGCAAGGGCGAGGAGGACAACATGGCCATCATCAAGGAGTTCATGCGCTTCAAGGTGCACATGGA
GGGCTCCGTGAACGGCCACGAGTTCGAGATCGAGGGCGAGGGCGAGGGCCGCCCCTACGAGGGCACCCAG
ACCGCCAAGCTGAAGGTGACCAAGGGCGGCCCCCTGCCCTTCGCCTGGGACATCCTGTCCCCTCAGTTCA
TGTACGGCTCCAAGGCCTACGTGAAGCACCCCGCCGACATCCCCGACTACTTGAAGCTGTCCTTCCCCGA
GGGCTTCAAGTGGGAGCGCGTGATGAACTTCGAGGACGGCGGCGTGGTGACCGTGACCCAGGACTCCTCC
CTGCAGGACGGCGAGTTCATCTACAAGGTGAAGCTGCGCGGCACCAACTTCCCCTCCGACGGCCCCGTAA
TGCAGAAGAAGACCATGGGCTGGGAGGCCTCCTCCGAGCGGATGTACCCCGAGGACGGCGCCCTGAAGGG
CGAGATCAAGCAGAGGCTGAAGCTGAAGGACGGCGGCCACTACGACGCCGAGGTCAAGACCACCTACAAG
GCCAAGAAGCCCGTGCAGCTGCCCGGCGCCTACAACGTCAACATCAAGCTGGACATCACCTCCCACAACG
AGGACTACACCATCGTGGAACAGTACGAGCGCGCCGAGGGCCGCCACTCCACCGGCGGCATGGACGAGCT
GTACAAGAAGCTGAACCCTCCTGATGAGAGTGGCCCCGGCTGCATGAGCTGCAAGTGTGTGCTCTCCTGA
GGCGCGCCTCTAGAACTATAGTGAGTCGTATTACGTAGATCCAGACATGATAAGATACATTGATGAGTTT
GGACAAACCACAACTAGAATGCAGTGAAAAAAATGCTTTATTTGTGAAATTTGTGATGCTATTGCTTTAT
TTGTAACCATTATAAGCTGCAATAAACAAGTTAACAACAACAATTGCATTCATTTTATGTTTCAGGTTCA
GGGGGAGGTGTGGGAGGTTTTTTCCAACTTTATTATACAAAGTTGGCATTATAAAAAAGCATTGCTTATC
AATTTGTTGCAACGAACAGGTCACTATCAGTCAAAATAAAATCATTATTTGGAGCTCCATGGTAGCGTTA
ACGCGGCCGCGATATCCCCTATAGTGAGTCGTATTACATGGTCATAGCTGTTTCCTGGCAGCTCTGGCCC
GTGTCTCAAAATCTCTGATGTTACATTGCACAAGATAAAAATATATCATCATGAACAATAAAACTGTCTG
CTTACATAAACAGTAATACAAGGGGTGTTATGAGCCATATTCAACGGGAAACGTCGAGGCCGCGATTAAA
TTCCAACATGGATGCTGATTTATATGGGTATAAATGGGCTCGCGATAATGTCGGGCAATCAGGTGCGACA
ATCTATCGCTTGTATGGGAAGCCCGATGCGCCAGAGTTGTTTCTGAAACATGGCAAAGGTAGCGTTGCCA
ATGATGTTACAGATGAGATGGTCAGACTAAACTGGCTGACGGAATTTATGCCTCTTCCGACCATCAAGCA
TTTTATCCGTACTCCTGATGATGCATGGTTACTCACCACTGCGATCCCCGGAAAAACAGCATTCCAGGTA
TTAGAAGAATATCCTGATTCAGGTGAAAATATTGTTGATGCGCTGGCAGTGTTCCTGCGCCGGTTGCATT
CGATTCCTGTTTGTAATTGTCCTTTTAACAGCGATCGCGTATTTCGTCTCGCTCAGGCGCAATCACGAAT
GAATAACGGTTTGGTTGATGCGAGTGATTTTGATGACGAGCGTAATGGCTGGCCTGTTGAACAAGTCTGG
AAAGAAATGCATAAACTTTTGCCATTCTCACCGGATTCAGTCGTCACTCATGGTGATTTCTCACTTGATA
ACCTTATTTTTGACGAGGGGAAATTAATAGGTTGTATTGATGTTGGACGAGTCGGAATCGCAGACCGATA
CCAGGATCTTGCCATCCTATGGAACTGCCTCGGTGAGTTTTCTCCTTCATTACAGAAACGGCTTTTTCAA
AAATATGGTATTGATAATCCTGATATGAATAAATTGCAGTTTCATTTGATGCTCGATGAGTTTTTCTAAT
CAGAATTGGTTAATTGGTTGTAACACTGGCAGAGCATTACGCTGACTTGACGGGACGGCGCAAGCTCATG
ACCAAAATCCCTTAACGTGAGTTACGCGTCGTTCCACTGAGCGTCAGACCCCGTAGAAAAGATCAAAGGA
TCTTCTTGAGATCCTTTTTTTCTGCGCGTAATCTGCTGCTTGCAAACAAAAAAACCACCGCTACCAGCGG
TGGTTTGTTTGCCGGATCAAGAGCTACCAACTCTTTTTCCGAAGGTAACTGGCTTCAGCAGAGCGCAGAT
ACCAAATACTGTTCTTCTAGTGTAGCCGTAGTTAGGCCACCACTTCAAGAACTCTGTAGCACCGCCTACA
TACCTCGCTCTGCTAATCCTGTTACCAGTGGCTGCTGCCAGTGGCGATAAGTCGTGTCTTACCGGGTTGG
ACTCAAGACGATAGTTACCGGATAAGGCGCAGCGGTCGGGCTGAACGGGGGGTTCGTGCACACAGCCCAG
CTTGGAGCGAACGACCTACACCGAACTGAGATACCTACAGCGTGAGCTATGAGAAAGCGCCACGCTTCCC
GAAGGGAGAAAGGCGGACAGGTATCCGGTAAGCGGCAGGGTCGGAACAGGAGAGCGCACGAGGGAGCTTC
CAGGGGGAAACGCCTGGTATCTTTATAGTCCTGTCGGGTTTCGCCACCTCTGACTTGAGCGTCGATTTTT
GTGATGCTCGTCAGGGGGGCGGAGCCTATGGAAAAACGCCAGCAACGCGGCCTTTTTACGGTTCCTGGCC
TTTTGCTGGCCTTTTGCTCACATGTTCTTTCCTGCGTTATCCCCTGATTCTGTGGATAACCGTATTACCG
CCTTTGAGTGAGCTGATACCGCTCGCCGCAGCCGAACGACCGAGCGCAGCGAGTCAGTGAGCGAGGAAGC
GGAAGAGCGCCCAATACGCAAACCGCCTCTCCCCGCGCGTTGGCCGATTCATTAATGCAGCTGGCACGAC
AGGTTTCCCGACTGGAAAGCGGGCAGTGAGCGCAACGCAATTAATACGCGTACCGCTAGCCAGGAAGAGT
TTGTAGAAACGCAAAAAGGCCATCCGTCAGGATGGCCTTCTGCTTAGTTTGATGCCTGGCAGTTTATGGC
GGGCGTCCTGCCCGCCACCCTCCGGGCCGTTGCTTCACAACGTTCAAATCCGCTCCCGGCGGATTTGTCC
TACTCAGGAGAGCGTTCACCGACAAACAACAGATAAAACGAAAGGCCCAGTCTTCCGACTGAGCCTTTCG
TTTTATTTGATGCCTGGCAGTTCCCTACTCTCGCGTTAACGCTAGCATGGATGTTTTCCCAGTCACGACG
TT
